>Addgene plasmid #136146 | [pSK600] pRK5 HA-Nprl2(R78A) | addgene full sequence | sequence record 273235 | Addgene NGS Result
TTCGAGCTCGCCCGACATTGATTATTGACTAGTTATTAATAGTAATCAATTACGGGGTCATTAGTTCATA
GCCCATATATGGAGTTCCGCGTTACATAACTTACGGTAAATGGCCCGCCTGGCTGACCGCCCAACGACCC
CCGCCCATTGACGTCAATAATGACGTATGTTCCCATAGTAACGCCAATAGGGACTTTCCATTGACGTCAA
TGGGTGGAGTATTTACGGTAAACTGCCCACTTGGCAGTACATCAAGTGTATCATATGCCAAGTACGCCCC
CTATTGACGTCAATGACGGTAAATGGCCCGCCTGGCATTATGCCCAGTACATGACCTTATGGGACTTTCC
TACTTGGCAGTACATCTACGTATTAGTCATCGCTATTACCATGGTGATGCGGTTTTGGCAGTACATCAAT
GGGCGTGGATAGCGGTTTGACTCACGGGGATTTCCAAGTCTCCACCCCATTGACGTCAATGGGAGTTTGT
TTTGGCACCAAAATCAACGGGACTTTCCAAAATGTCGTAACAACTCCGCCCCATTGACGCAAATGGGCGG
TAGGCGTGTACGGTGGGAGGTCTATATAAGCAGAGCTCGTTTAGTGAACCGTCAGATCGCCTGGAGACGC
CATCCACGCTGTTTTGACCTCCATAGAAGACACCGGGACCGATCCAGCCTCCGCGGCCGGGAACGGTGCA
TTGGAACGCGGATTCCCCGTGCCAAGAGTGACGTAAGTACCGCCTATAGAGTCTATAGGCCCACCCCCTT
GGCTTCGTTAGAACGCGGCTACAATTAATACATAACCTTATGTATCATACACATACGATTTAGGTGACAC
TATAGAATAACATCCACTTTGCCTTTCTCTCCACAGGTGTCCACTCCCAGGTCCAACTGCACCTCGGTTC
TATCGATTGAATTCCCGAACCGACAGTCGGTCTCTTCACCAAGGCCATTCGCGCCACCATGGGCTACCCC
TATGATGTGCCTGACTACGCAGATCTCAATGGTGGTGGTGGTGGGTCGACGATGGGCAGCGGCTGCCGCA
TCGAATGCATATTCTTCAGCGAGTTCCACCCCACGCTGGGACCCAAGATCACCTATCAGGTCCCTGAAGA
CTTCATCTCCCGAGAGCTGTTTGACACAGTCCAAGTGTACATCATCACCAAGCCAGAGCTGCAGAACAAG
CTTATCACTGTCACAGCTATGGAAAAGAAGCTGATCGGCTGTCCTGTGTGCATCGAACACAAGAAGTACA
GCGCGAATGCTCTCCTCTTCAACCTGGGCTTCGTGTGTGATGCCCAGGCCAAGACCTGCGCCCTCGAGCC
CATTGTTAAAAAGCTGGCTGGCTATCTGACCACACTAGAGCTAGAGAGCAGCTTCGTGTCCATGGAGGAG
AGCAAGCAGAAGTTGGTGCCCATCATGACCATCTTGCTGGAGGAGCTAAATGCCTCAGGCCGGTGCACTC
TGCCCATTGATGAGTCCAACACCATCCACTTGAAGGTGATTGAGCAGCGGCCAGACCCTCCGGTGGCCCA
GGAGTATGATGTACCTGTCTTTACCAAAGACAAGGAGGATTTCTTCAACTCACAGTGGGACCTCACTACA
CAACAAATCCTGCCCTACATTGATGGGTTCCGCCACATCCAGAAGATTTCAGCAGAGGCAGATGTGGAGC
TCAACCTGGTGCGCATTGCTATCCAGAACCTGCTGTACTACGGCGTTGTGACACTGGTGTCCATCCTCCA
GTACTCCAATGTATACTGCCCAACGCCCAAGGTCCAGGACCTGGTAGATGACAAGTCCCTGCAAGAGGCA
TGTCTATCCTACGTGACCAAGCAAGGGCACAAGAGGGCCAGTCTCCGGGATGTGTTCCAGCTATACTGCA
GCCTGAGCCCTGGCACTACCGTGCGAGACCTCATTGGCCGCCACCCCCAGCAGCTGCAGCATGTTGATGA
ACGGAAGCTGATCCAGTTCGGGCTTATGAAGAACCTCATCAGGCGACTACAGAAGTATCCTGTGCGGGTG
ACTCGGGAAGAGCAGAGCCACCCTGCCCGGCTTTATACAGGCTGCCACAGCTATGACGAGATCTGCTGCA
AGACAGGCATGAGCTACCATGAGCTGGATGAGCGGCTTGAAAATGACCCCAACATCATCATCTGCTGGAA
GTGAGCGGCCGCTAAGTAAGTAAGGATCCCCAGCTTGGCCGCCATGGCCCAACTTGTTTATTGCAGCTTA
TAATGGTTACAAATAAAGCAATAGCATCACAAATTTCACAAATAAAGCATTTTTTTCACTGCATTCTAGT
TGTGGTTTGTCCAAACTCATCAATGTATCTTATCATGTCTGGATCGGGAATTAATTCGGCGCAGCACCAT
GGCCTGAAATAACCTCTGAAAGAGGAACTTGGTTAGGTACCTTCTGAGGCGGAAAGAACCAGCTGTGGAA
TGTGTGTCAGTTAGGGTGTGGAAAGTCCCCAGGCTCCCCAGCAGGCAGAAGTATGCAAAGCATGCATCTC
AATTAGTCAGCAACCAGGTGTGGAAAGTCCCCAGGCTCCCCAGCAGGCAGAAGTATGCAAAGCATGCATC
TCAATTAGTCAGCAACCATAGTCCCGCCCCTAACTCCGCCCATCCCGCCCCTAACTCCGCCCAGTTCCGC
CCATTCTCCGCCCCATGGCTGACTAATTTTTTTTATTTATGCAGAGGCCGAGGCCGCCTCGGCCTCTGAG
CTATTCCAGAAGTAGTGAGGAGGCTTTTTTGGAGGCCTAGGCTTTTGCAAAAAGCTGTTAACAGCTTGGC
ACTGGCCGTCGTTTTACAACGTCGTGACTGGGAAAACCCTGGCGTTACCCAACTTAATCGCCTTGCAGCA
CATCCCCCTTTCGCCAGCTGGCGTAATAGCGAAGAGGCCCGCACCGATCGCCCTTCCCAACAGTTGCGCA
GCCTGAATGGCGAATGGCGCCTGATGCGGTATTTTCTCCTTACGCATCTGTGCGGTATTTCACACCGCAT
A
[142 nt withheld, positions 3012-3153]
C
[141 nt withheld, positions 3155-3295]
CCTTTGACGTTGGAGTCCACGTTCTTT
[37 nt withheld, positions 3323-3359]
ACCCTATCTCGGGCTATTCTTTTGATTTATAAGGGATTTTGCCGATTTCGGCCTATTGGTTAAAAAATGA
GCTGATTTAACAAAAATTTAACGCGAATTTTAACAAAATATTAACGTTTACAATTTTATGGTGCACTCTC
AGTACAATCTGCTCTGATGCCGCATAGTTAAGCCAGCCCCGACACCCGCCAACACCCGCTGACGCGCCCT
GACGGGCTTGTCTGCTCCCGGCATCCGCTTACAGACAAGCTGTGACCGTCTCCGGGAGCTGCATGTGTCA
GAGGTTTTCACCGTCATCACCGAAACGCGCGAGACGAAAGGGCCTCGTGATACGCCTATTTTTATAGGTT
AATGTCATGATAATAATGGTTTCTTAGACGTCAGGTGGCACTTTTCGGGGAAATGTGCGCGGAACCCCTA
TTTGTTTATTTTTCTAAATACATTCAAATATGTATCCGCTCATGAGACAATAACCCTGATAAATGCTTCA
ATAATATTGAAAAAGGAAGAGTATGAGTATTCAACATTTCCGTGTCGCCCTTATTCCCTTTTTTGCGGCA
TTTTGCCTTCCTGTTTTTGCTCACCCAGAAACGCTGGTGAAAGTAAAAGATGCTGAAGATCAGTTGGGTG
CACGAGTGGGTTACATCGAACTGGATCTCAACAGCGGTAAGATCCTTGAGAGTTTTCGCCCCGAAGAACG
TTTTCCAATGATGAGCACTTTTAAAGTTCTGCTATGTGGCGCGGTATTATCCCGTATTGACGCCGGGCAA
GAGCAACTCGGTCGCCGCATACACTATTCTCAGAATGACTTGGTTGAGTACTCACCAGTCACAGAAAAGC
ATCTTACGGATGGCATGACAGTAAGAGAATTATGCAGTGCTGCCATAACCATGAGTGATAACACTGCGGC
CAACTTACTTCTGACAACGATCGGAGGACCGAAGGAGCTAACCGCTTTTTTGCACAACATGGGGGATCAT
GTAACTCGCCTTGATCGTTGGGAACCGGAGCTGAATGAAGCCATACCAAACGACGAGCGTGACACCACGA
TGCCTGTAGCAATGGCAACAACGTTGCGCAAACTATTAACTGGCGAACTACTTACTCTAGCTTCCCGGCA
ACAATTAATAGACTGGATGGAGGCGGATAAAGTTGCAGGACCACTTCTGCGCTCGGCCCTTCCGGCTGGC
TGGTTTATTGCTGATAAATCTGGAGCCGGTGAGCGTGGGTCTCGCGGTATCATTGCAGCACTGGGGCCAG
ATGGTAAGCCCTCCCGTATCGTAGTTATCTACACGACGGGGAGTCAGGCAACTATGGATGAACGAAATAG
ACAGATCGCTGAGATAGGTGCCTCACTGATTAAGCATTGGTAACTGTCAGACCAAGTTTACTCATATATA
CTTTAGATTGATTTAAAACTTCATTTTTAATTTAAAAGGATCTAGGTGAAGATCCTTTTTGATAATCTCA
TGACCAAAATCCCTTAACGTGAGTTTTCGTTCCACTGAGCGTCAGACCCCGTAGAAAAGATCAAAGGATC
TTCTTGAGATCCTTTTTTTCTGCGCGTAATCTGCTGCTTGCAAACAAAAAAACCACCGCTACCAGCGGTG
GTTTGTTTGCCGGATCAAGAGCTACCAACTCTTTTTCCGAAGGTAACTGGCTTCAGCAGAGCGCAGATAC
CAAATACTGTTCTTCTAGTGTAGCCGTAGTTAGGCCACCACTTCAAGAACTCTGTAGCACCGCCTACATA
CCTCGCTCTGCTAATCCTGTTACCAGTGGCTGCTGCCAGTGGCGATAAGTCGTGTCTTACCGGGTTGGAC
TCAAGACGATAGTTACCGGATAAGGCGCAGCGGTCGGGCTGAACGGGGGGTTCGTGCACACAGCCCAGCT
TGGAGCGAACGACCTACACCGAACTGAGATACCTACAGCGTGAGCTATGAGAAAGCGCCACGCTTCCCGA
AGGGAGAAAGGCGGACAGGTATCCGGTAAGCGGCAGGGTCGGAACAGGAGAGCGCACGAGGGAGCTTCCA
GGGGGAAACGCCTGGTATCTTTATAGTCCTGTCGGGTTTCGCCACCTCTGACTTGAGCGTCGATTTTTGT
GATGCTCGTCAGGGGGGCGGAGCCTATGGAAAAACGCCAGCAACGCGGCCTTTTTACGGTTCCTGGCCTT
TTGCTGGCCTTTTGCTCACATGTTCTTTCCTGCGTTATCCCCTGATTCTGTGGATAACCGTATTACCGCC
TTTGAGTGAGCTGATACCGCTCGCCGCAGCCGAACGACCGAGCGCAGCGAGTCAGTGAGCGAGGAAGCGG
AAGAGCGCCCAATACGCAAACCGCCTCTCCCCGCGCGTTGGCCGATTCATTAATGCAGCTGGCACGACAG
GTTTCCCGACTGGAAAGCGGGCAGTGAGCGCAACGCAATTAATGTGAGTTAGCTCACTCATTAGGCACCC
CAGGCTTTACACTTTATGCTTCCGGCTCGTATGTTGTGTGGAATTGTGAGCGGATAACAATTTCACACAG
GAAACAGCTATGACATGATTACGAATTAA
Features (pLannotate 1.2.2; 20 found; start..end, strand, type, name):
     14..393     +  enhancer       CMV enhancer: human cytomegalovirus immediate early enhancer
    394..597     +  promoter       CMV promoter: human cytomegalovirus (CMV) immediate early promoter
    733..776     +  intron         CMV intron (fragment): modified intron A from human cytomegalovirus
    828..846     +  promoter       SP6 promoter: promoter for bacteriophage SP6 RNA polymerase
    850..887     +  CDS            IgH signal sequence (fragment): signal sequence from the mouse immunoglobulin heavy chain variable region
   1032..2171    +  CDS            NPRL2: NPRL2_HUMAN - Also known as TUSC4 From Homo sapiens (Human).
   2221..2355    +  polyA_signal   SV40 poly(A) signal: SV40 polyadenylation signal
   2424..2781    +  promoter       SV40 promoter: SV40 enhancer and early promoter
   2800..2954    +  CDS            lacZα (fragment): LacZα fragment of β-galactosidase; lacZ fragment
   2960..3011    -  misc_feature   bom (fragment): basis of mobility region from pBR322
   3030..3410    +  rep_origin     M13 ori (sequence partly withheld): M13 bacteriophage origin of replication; arrow indicates direction of (+) strand synthesis
   3486..3535    -  misc_feature   bom (fragment): basis of mobility region from pBR322
   3637..3672    -  CDS            rop (fragment): Rop protein, which maintains plasmids at low copy number; rop
   3767..3871    +  promoter       AmpR promoter: bla
   3872..4732    +  CDS            AmpR: β-lactamase; bla; confers resistance to ampicillin, carbenicillin, and related antibiotics
   4903..5491    +  rep_origin     ori: high-copy-number ColE1/pMB1/pBR322/pUC origin of replication
   5674..5766    +  CDS            lacI (fragment): lac repressor; lacI; The lac repressor binds to the lac operator to inhibit transcription in E. coli. This inhibition can be relieved by adding lactose or isopropyl-β-D-thiogalactopyranoside (IPTG).
   5779..5800    +  protein_bind   CAP binding site: CAP binding activates transcription in the presence of cAMP. E. coli catabolite activator protein
   5815..5845    +  promoter       lac promoter: promoter for the E. coli lac operon
   5853..5869    +  protein_bind   lac operator: The lac repressor binds to the lac operator to inhibit transcription in E. coli. This inhibition can be relieved by adding lactose or isopropyl-β-D-thiogalactopyranoside (IPTG). lac repressor encoded by lacI
