[The description below was written by a language model from this plasmid's Addgene catalogue record and pLannotate feature annotations shown in this document.]
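Description:
pRK5 HA-Nprl2(R78A), also designated pSK600, is a 5.9 kb mammalian expression plasmid built on the pRK5 backbone. It is propagated in E. coli at high copy from a ColE1/pUC-type origin and selected with ampicillin through the bla (AmpR) gene and its own promoter. The backbone also carries an M13 single-strand phage origin and several vestigial fragments typical of older cloning vectors (lacZα, lacI, rop and bom remnants, plus a lac promoter/operator region), which have no role in expressing the insert. No mammalian selection marker is annotated, so the plasmid is suited to transient transfection. An SV40 enhancer/early promoter region sits downstream of the expression cassette.

The payload is the human NPRL2 coding sequence (also known as TUSC4) carrying an arginine-to-alanine substitution at residue 78. Transcription is driven by the human cytomegalovirus immediate-early enhancer and promoter, followed by a fragment of CMV intron A, and is terminated by an SV40 polyadenylation signal. An SP6 promoter upstream of the insert could support in vitro transcription. The catalogue states that an HA epitope tag supplied by the backbone is fused to the N terminus. The feature table does not annotate it separately, though there is unannotated sequence just upstream of the NPRL2 open reading frame where it presumably lies. A short annotated match to an immunoglobulin heavy-chain signal sequence in this leader region is only a fragment. The cloning sites are not recorded.

NPRL2 is a subunit of the GATOR1 complex, and the associated publication title identifies Arg-78 as the residue that catalyses GATOR1-stimulated GTP hydrolysis by the Rag GTPases. This construct therefore expresses a tagged point mutant of that residue, detectable or immunoprecipitable via HA, for comparison with wild-type Nprl2 in mammalian cells.
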