Addgene plasmid #136146: [pSK600] pRK5 HA-Nprl2(R78A)
Purpose: mammalian expression of Nprl2
Depositing lab: David Sabatini & Kuang Shen. Depositing organization: Whitehead Institute for Biomedical Research. Publication: Arg-78 of Nprl2 catalyzes GATOR1-stimulated GTP hydrolysis by the Rag GTPases. Shen K, Valenstein ML, Gu X, Sabatini DM. J Biol Chem. 2019 Feb 22;294(8):2970-2975. doi: 10.1074/jbc.AC119.007382. Epub 2019 Jan 16. PubMed 30651352.
Backbone
  Vector backbone: pRK5
  Vector type: Mammalian Expression
Growth in bacteria
  Bacterial resistance: Ampicillin, 100 μg/mL
  Growth temperature: 37°C
  Growth strain: DH5alpha
  Copy number: High Copy
Gene/Insert
  Gene/Insert name: Nprl2
  Species: H. sapiens (human)
  Mutation: R78A
  Entrez Gene: NPRL2 (a.k.a. FFEVF2, NPR2, NPR2L, TUSC4)
  Tag / fusion protein: HA (N terminal on backbone)
  Cloning method: Restriction Enzyme; 5′ cloning site unknown (unknown if destroyed); 3′ cloning site unknown (unknown if destroyed)
Terms and licenses: Academic/Nonprofit Terms; Industry Terms: Not Available to Industry
How to cite: [pSK600] pRK5 HA-Nprl2(R78A) was a gift from David Sabatini & Kuang Shen (Addgene plasmid # 136146 ; http://n2t.net/addgene:136146 ; RRID:Addgene_136146)
