>Addgene plasmid #136146 | [pSK600] pRK5 HA-Nprl2(R78A) | depositor partial sequence | sequence record 262729 | ORF
TCGATTGAATTCCCGAACCGACAGTCGGTCTCTTCACCAAGGCCATTCGCGCCACCATGGGCTACCCCTA
TGATGTGCCTGACTACGCAGATCTCAATGGTGGTGGTGGTGGGTCGACGATGGGCAGCGGCTGCCGCATC
GAATGCATATTCTTCAGCGAGTTCCACCCCACGCTGGGACCCAAGATCACCTATCAGGTCCCTGAAGACT
TCATCTCCCGAGAGCTGTTTGACACAGTCCAAGTGTACATCATCACCAAGCCAGAGCTGCAGAACAAGCT
TATCACTGTCACAGCTATGGAAAAGAAGCTGATCGGCTGTCCTGTGTGCATCGAACACAAGAAGTACAGC
GCGAATGCTCTCCTCTTCAACCTGGGCTTCGTGTGTGATGCCCAGGCCAAGACCTGCGCCCTCGAGCCCA
TTGTTAAAAAGCTGGCTGGCTATCTGACCACACTAGAGCTAGAGAGCAGCTTCGTGTCCATGGAGGAGAG
CAAGCAGAAGTTGGTGCCCATCATGACCATCTTGCTGGAGGAGCTAAATGCCTCAGGCCGGTGCACTCTG
CCCATTGATGAGTCCAACACCATCCACTTGAAGGTGATTGAGCAGCGGCCAGACCCTCCGGTGGCCCAGG
AGTATGATGTACCTGTCTTTACCAAAGACAAGGAGGATTTCTTCAACTCACAGTGGGACCTCACTACACA
ACAAATCCTGCCCTACATTGATGGGTTCCGCCACATCCAGAAGATTTCAGCAGAGGCAGATGTGGAGCTC
AACCTGGTGCGCATTGCTATCCAGAACCTGCTGTACTACGGCGTTGTGACACTGGTGTCCATCCTCCAGT
ACTCCAATGTATACTGCCCAACGCCCAAGGTCCAGGACCTGGTAGATGACAAGTCCCTGCAAGAGGCATG
TCTATCCTACGTGACCAAGCAAGGGCACAAGAGGGCCAGTCTCCGGGATGTGTTCCAGCTATACTGCAGC
CTGAGCCCTGGCACTACCGTGCGAGACCTCATTGGCCGCCACCCCCAGCAGCTGCAGCATGTTGATGAAC
GGAAGCTGATCCAGTTCGGGCTTATGAAGAACCTCATCAGGCGACTACAGAAGTATCCTGTGCGGGTGAC
TCGGGAAGAGCAGAGCCACCCTGCCCGGCTTTATACAGGCTGCCACAGCTATGACGAGATCTGCTGCAAG
ACAGGCATGAGCTACCATGAGCTGGATGAGCGGCTTGAAAATGACCCCAACATCATCATCTGCTGGAAGT
GAGCGGCCGCTAAGTAAGTAAGGA
